>Addgene plasmid #32616 | rGH-PAL | depositor full sequence | sequence record 55255 | rGH-PAL sequence 6626 bps
GTCGAGAAGTAATATTAAGGTACGGGAGGTACTTGGAGCGGCCGCAATAAAATATCTTTATTTTCATTAC
ATCTGTGTGTTGGTTTTTTGTGTGAATCGATAGTACTAACATACGCTCTCCATCAAAACAAAACGAAACA
AAACAAACTAGCAAAATAGGCTGTCCCCAGTGCAAGTGCAGGTGCCAGAACATTTCTCTATCGATAGTCG
ACCAATTGCTCGAGTGAGGTCATGACCTCACCAGCTTCGAATTCTATATAATGGAAGCTTGACCGGAGCC
GTTAGTTGCCCGTCGGACGCGATTTGCGAGGCGCTTTATGCGCGCACCGGTCGCCACCATGGTGAGCAAG
GGCGAGGAGCTGTTCACCGGGGTGGTGCCCATCCTGGTCGAGCTGGACGGCGACGTAAACGGCCACAAGT
TCAGCGTGTCCGGCGAGGGCGAGGGCGATGCCACCTACGGCAAGCTGACCCTGAAGTTCATCTGCACCAC
CGGCAAGCTGCCCGTGCCCTGGCCCACCCTCGTGACCACCCTGACCTACGGCGTGCAGTGCTTCAGCCGC
TACCCCGACCACATGAAGCAGCACGACTTCTTCAAGTCCGCCATGCCCGAAGGCTACGTCCAGGAGCGCA
CCATCTTCTTCAAGGACGACGGCAACTACAAGACCCGCGCCGAGGTGAAGTTCGAGGGCGACACCCTGGT
GAACCGCATCGAGCTGAAGGGCATCGACTTCAAGGAGGACGGCAACATCCTGGGGCACAAGCTGGAGTAC
AACTACAACAGCCACAACGTCTATATCATGGCCGACAAGCAGAAGAACGGCATCAAGGTGAACTTCAAGA
TCCGCCACAACATCGAGGACGGCAGCGTGCAGCTCGCCGACCACTACCAGCAGAACACCCCCATCGGCGA
CGGCCCCGTGCTGCTGCCCGACAACCACTACCTGAGCACCCAGTCCGCCCTGAGCAAAGACCCCAACGAG
AAGCGCGATCACATGGTCCTGCTGGAGTTCGTGACCGCCGCCGGGATCACTCTCGGCATGGACGAGCTGT
ACAAGTAAAGCGGCCAATTCTCCCTCCCCCCCCCCTAACGTTACTGGCCGAAGCCGCTTGGAATAAGGCC
GGTGTGCGTTTGTCTATATGTTATTTTCCACCATATTGCCGTCTTTTGGCAATGTGAGGGCCCGGAAACC
TGGCCCTGTCTTCTTGACGAGCATTCCTAGGGGTCTTTCCCCTCTCGCCAAAGGAATGCAAGGTCTGTTG
AATGTCGTGAAGGAAGCAGTTCCTCTGGAAGCTTCTTGAAGACAAACAACGTCTGTAGCGACCCTTTGCA
GGCAGCGGAACCCCCCACCTGGCGACAGGTGCCTCTGCGGCCAAAAGCCACGTGTATAAGATACACCTGC
AAAGGCGGCACAACCCCAGTGCCACGTTGTGAGTTGGATAGTTGTGGAAAGAGTCAAATGGCTCTCCTCA
AGCGTATTCAACAAGGGGCTGAAGGATGCCCAGAAGGTACCCCATTGTATGGGATCTGATCTGGGGCCTC
GGTGCACATGCTTTACGTGTGTTTAGTCGAGGTTAAAAAAACGTCTAGGCCCCCCGAACCACGGGGACGT
GGTTTTCCTTTGAAAAACACGATGATAATATGGGGTCGAGGCTGCTGCTGCTGCTGCTGCTGGGCCTGAG
GCTACAGCTCTCCCTGGGCATCATCCTAGTTGAGGAGGAGAACCCGGACTTCTGGAACCGCGAGGCAGCC
GAGGCCCTGGGTGCCGCCAAGAAGCTGCAGCCTGCACAGACAGCCGCCAAGAACCTCATCATCTTCCTGG
GCGATGGGATGGGGGTGTCTACGGTGACAGCTGCCAGGATCCTAAAAGGGCAGAAGAAGGACAAACTGGG
GCCTGAGATACCCCTGGCCATGGACCGCTTCCCATATGTGGCTCTGTCCAAGACATACAATGTAGACAAA
CATGTGCCAGACAGTGGAGCCACAGCCACGGCCTACCTGTGCGGGGTCAAGGGCAACTTCCAGACCATTG
GCTTGAGTGCAGCCGCCCGCTTTAACCAGTGCAACACGACACGCGGCAACGAGGTCATCTCCGTGATGAA
TCGGGCCAAGAAAGCAGGGAAGTCAGTGGGAGTGGTAACCACCACACGAGTGCAGCACGCCTCGCCAGCC
GGCACCTACGCCCACACGGTGAACCGCAACTGGTACTCGGACGCCGACGTGCCTGCCTCGGCCCGCCAGG
AGGGGTGCCAGGACATCGCTACGCAGCTCATCTCCAACATGGACATTGATGTGATCCTAGGTGGAGGCCG
AAAGTACATGTTTCGCATGGGAACCCCAGACCCTGAGTACCCAGATGACTACAGCCAAGGTGGGACCAGG
CTGGACGGGAAGAATCTGGTGCAGGAATGGCTCGGCGAACGCCAGGGTGCCCGGTACGTGTGGAACCGCA
CTGAGCTCATGCAGGCTTCCCTGGACCCGTCTGTGACCCATCTCATGGGTCTCTTTGAGCCTGGAGACAT
GAAATACGAGATCCACCGAGACTCCACACTGGACCCCTCCCTGATGGAGATGACAGAGGCTGCCCTGCGC
CTGCTGAGCAGACACCCCCGCGGCTTCTTCCTCTTCGTGGAGGGTGGTCGCATCGACCATGGTCATCATG
AAAGCAGGGCTTACCGGGCACTGACTGAGACGATCATGTTCGACGACGCCATTGAGAGGGCGGGCCAGCT
CACCAGCGAGGAGGACACGCTGAGCCTCGTCACTGCCGACCACTCCCACGTCTTCTCCTTCGGAGGCTAC
CCCCTGCGAGGGAGCTCCTTCATCGGGCTGGCCGCTGGCAAGGCCCGGGACAGGAAGGCCTACACGGTCC
TCCTATACGGAAACGGTCCAGGCTATGTGCTCAAGGACGGCGCCCGGCCGGATGTTACCGAGAGCGAGAG
CGGGAGCCCCGAGTATCGGCAGCAGTCAGCAGTGCCCCTGGACGAAGAGACCCACGCAGGCGAGGACGTG
GCGGTGTTCGCGCGCGGCCCGCAGGCGCACCTGGTTCACGGCGTGCAGGAGCAGACCTTCATAGCGCACG
TCATGGCCTTCGCCGCCTGCCTGGAGCCCTACACCGCCTGCGACCTGGCGCCCCCCGCCGGCACCACCGA
CGCCGCGCACCCGGGGCGGTCCGTGGTCCCCGCGTTGCTTCCTCTGCTGGCCGGGACCCTGCTGCTGCTG
GAGACGGCCACTGCTCCCTGAGTGTCCCGTCCCTGGGGCTCCTGCTTCCCCATCCCGGAGTTCTCCTGCT
CCCCACCTCCTGTCGTCCTGCCTGGCCTCCAGCCCGAGTCGTCATCCCCGGAGTCCCTATACAGAGGTCC
TGCCATGGAACCTTCCCCTCCCCGTGCGCTCTGGGGACTGAGCCCATGACACCAAACCTGCCCCTTGGCT
GCTCTCGGACTCCCTACCCCAACCCCAGGGACTGCAGGTTGTGCCCTGTGGCTGCCTGCACCCCAGGAAA
GGAGGGGGCTCAGGCCATCCAGCCACCACCTACAGCCCAGTGGGTACGGTCGAGGATATCGCGGCCGGCC
GCACTCCTCAGGTGCAGGCTGCCTATCAGAAGGTGGTGGCTGGTGTGGCCAATGCCCTGGCTCACAAATA
CCACTGAGATCTTTTTCCCTCTGCCAAAAATTATGGGGACATCATGAAGCCCCTTGAGCATCTGACTTCT
GGCTAATAAAGGAAATTTATTTTCATTGCAATAGTGTGTTGGAATTTTTTGTGTCTCTCACTCGGAAGGA
CATATGGGAGGGCAAATCATTTAAAACATCAGAATGAGTATTTGGTTTAGAGTTTGGCAACATATGCCAT
ATGCTGGCTGCCATGAACAAAGGTGGCTATAAAGAGGTCATCAGTATATGAAACAGCCCCCTGCTGTCCA
TTCCTTATTCCATAGAAAAGCCTTGACTTGAGGTTAGATTTTTTTTATATTTTGTTTTGTGTTATTTTTT
TCTTTAACATCCCTAAAATTTTCCTTACATGTTTTACTAGCCAGATTTTTCCTCCTCTCCTGACTACTCC
CAGTCATAGCTGTCCCTCTTCTCTTATGAAGATCCCTCGACCTGCAGCCCAAGCTTGGCGTAATCATGGT
CATAGCTGTTTCCTGTGTGAAATTGTTATCCGCTCACAATTCCACACAACATACGAGCCGGAAGCATAAA
GTGTAAAGCCTGGGGTGCCTAATGAGTGAGCTAACTCACATTAATTGCGTTGCGCTCACTGCCCGCTTTC
CAGTCGGGAAACCTGTCGTGCCAGCGGATCCGCATCTCAATTAGTCAGCAACCATAGTCCCGCCCCTAAC
TCCGCCCATCCCGCCCCTAACTCCGCCCAGTTCCGCCCATTCTCCGCCCCATGGCTGACTAATTTTTTTT
ATTTATGCAGAGGCCGAGGCCGCCTCGGCCTCTGAGCTATTCCAGAAGTAGTGAGGAGGCTTTTTTGGAG
GCCTAGGCTTTTGCAAAAAGCTAACTTGTTTATTGCAGCTTATAATGGTTACAAATAAAGCAATAGCATC
ACAAATTTCACAAATAAAGCATTTTTTTCACTGCATTCTAGTTGTGGTTTGTCCAAACTCATCAATGTAT
CTTATCATGTCTGGATCCGCTGCATTAATGAATCGGCCAACGCGCGGGGAGAGGCGGTTTGCGTATTGGG
CGCTCTTCCGCTTCCTCGCTCACTGACTCGCTGCGCTCGGTCGTTCGGCTGCGGCGAGCGGTATCAGCTC
ACTCAAAGGCGGTAATACGGTTATCCACAGAATCAGGGGATAACGCAGGAAAGAACATGTGAGCAAAAGG
CCAGCAAAAGGCCAGGAACCGTAAAAAGGCCGCGTTGCTGGCGTTTTTCCATAGGCTCCGCCCCCCTGAC
GAGCATCACAAAAATCGACGCTCAAGTCAGAGGTGGCGAAACCCGACAGGACTATAAAGATACCAGGCGT
TTCCCCCTGGAAGCTCCCTCGTGCGCTCTCCTGTTCCGACCCTGCCGCTTACCGGATACCTGTCCGCCTT
TCTCCCTTCGGGAAGCGTGGCGCTTTCTCAATGCTCACGCTGTAGGTATCTCAGTTCGGTGTAGGTCGTT
CGCTCCAAGCTGGGCTGTGTGCACGAACCCCCCGTTCAGCCCGACCGCTGCGCCTTATCCGGTAACTATC
GTCTTGAGTCCAACCCGGTAAGACACGACTTATCGCCACTGGCAGCAGCCACTGGTAACAGGATTAGCAG
AGCGAGGTATGTAGGCGGTGCTACAGAGTTCTTGAAGTGGTGGCCTAACTACGGCTACACTAGAAGGACA
GTATTTGGTATCTGCGCTCTGCTGAAGCCAGTTACCTTCGGAAAAAGAGTTGGTAGCTCTTGATCCGGCA
AACAAACCACCGCTGGTAGCGGTGGTTTTTTTGTTTGCAAGCAGCAGATTACGCGCAGAAAAAAAGGATC
TCAAGAAGATCCTTTGATCTTTTCTACGGGGTCTGACGCTCAGTGGAACGAAAACTCACGTTAAGGGATT
TTGGTCATGAGATTATCAAAAAGGATCTTCACCTAGATCCTTTTAAATTAAAAATGAAGTTTTAAATCAA
TCTAAAGTATATATGAGTAAACTTGGTCTGACAGTTACCAATGCTTAATCAGTGAGGCACCTATCTCAGC
GATCTGTCTATTTCGTTCATCCATAGTTGCCTGACTCCCCGTCGTGTAGATAACTACGATACGGGAGGGC
TTACCATCTGGCCCCAGTGCTGCAATGATACCGCGAGACCCACGCTCACCGGCTCCAGATTTATCAGCAA
TAAACCAGCCAGCCGGAAGGGCCGAGCGCAGAAGTGGTCCTGCAACTTTATCCGCCTCCATCCAGTCTAT
TAATTGTTGCCGGGAAGCTAGAGTAAGTAGTTCGCCAGTTAATAGTTTGCGCAACGTTGTTGCCATTGCT
ACAGGCATCGTGGTGTCACGCTCGTCGTTTGGTATGGCTTCATTCAGCTCCGGTTCCCAACGATCAAGGC
GAGTTACATGATCCCCCATGTTGTGCAAAAAAGCGGTTAGCTCCTTCGGTCCTCCGATCGTTGTCAGAAG
TAAGTTGGCCGCAGTGTTATCACTCATGGTTATGGCAGCACTGCATAATTCTCTTACTGTCATGCCATCC
GTAAGATGCTTTTCTGTGACTGGTGAGTACTCAACCAAGTCATTCTGAGAATAGTGTATGCGGCGACCGA
GTTGCTCTTGCCCGGCGTCAATACGGGATAATACCGCGCCACATAGCAGAACTTTAAAAGTGCTCATCAT
TGGAAAACGTTCTTCGGGGCGAAAACTCTCAAGGATCTTACCGCTGTTGAGATCCAGTTCGATGTAACCC
ACTCGTGCACCCAACTGATCTTCAGCATCTTTTACTTTCACCAGCGTTTCTGGGTGAGCAAAAACAGGAA
GGCAAAATGCCGCAAAAAAGGGAATAAGGGCGACACGGAAATGTTGAATACTCATACTCTTCCTTTTTCA
ATATTATTGAAGCATTTATCAGGGTTATTGTCTCATGAGCGGATACATATTTGAATGTATTTAGAAAAAT
AAACAAATAGGGGTTCCGCGCACATTTCCCCGAAAAGTGCCACCTG
Features (pLannotate 1.2.2; 18 found; start..end, strand, type, name):
     46..94      +  polyA_signal   poly(A) signal: synthetic polyadenylation signal
    108..199     +  misc_feature   pause site: RNA polymerase II transcriptional pause signal from the human α2 globin gene
    339..1058    +  CDS            EGFP: the original enhanced GFP (Yang et al., 1996) mammalian codon-optimized
   1069..1638    +  misc_feature   IRES: internal ribosome entry site (IRES) of the encephalomyocarditis virus (EMCV)
   1651..3151    +  CDS            SEAP (fragment): secreted alkaline phosphatase from human placenta The natural enzyme has a C-terminal transmembrane sequence that is replaced by a GPI anchor.
   3573..3644    +  CDS            HBB (fragment): HBB_PONPY - Experimental evidence at transcript level: Swiss-Prot protein existence level 2. Involved in oxygen transport from the lung to the various peripheral tissues. From Pongo pygmaeus (Bornean orangutan).
   3715..3770    +  polyA_signal   β-globin poly(A) signal: rabbit β-globin polyadenylation signal (Gil and Proudfoot, 1987)
   4153..4169    -  protein_bind   lac operator: The lac repressor binds to the lac operator to inhibit transcription in E. coli. This inhibition can be relieved by adding lactose or isopropyl-β-D-thiogalactopyranoside (IPTG). lac repressor encoded by lacI
   4177..4207    -  promoter       lac promoter: promoter for the E. coli lac operon
   4222..4243    -  protein_bind   CAP binding site: CAP binding activates transcription in the presence of cAMP. E. coli catabolite activator protein
   4256..4295    -  CDS            lacI (fragment): lac repressor; lacI; The lac repressor binds to the lac operator to inhibit transcription in E. coli. This inhibition can be relieved by adding lactose or isopropyl-β-D-thiogalactopyranoside (IPTG).
   4302..4324    +  promoter       SV40 promoter (fragment): SV40 enhancer and early promoter
   4348..4483    +  rep_origin     SV40 ori: SV40 origin of replication
   4503..4637    +  polyA_signal   SV40 poly(A) signal: SV40 polyadenylation signal
   4639..4693    -  CDS            lacI (fragment): lac repressor; lacI; The lac repressor binds to the lac operator to inhibit transcription in E. coli. This inhibition can be relieved by adding lactose or isopropyl-β-D-thiogalactopyranoside (IPTG).
   4876..5464    -  rep_origin     ori: high-copy-number ColE1/pMB1/pBR322/pUC origin of replication
   5635..6495    -  CDS            AmpR: β-lactamase; bla; confers resistance to ampicillin, carbenicillin, and related antibiotics
   6496..6600    -  promoter       AmpR promoter: bla
