[The description below was written by a language model from this plasmid's Addgene catalogue record and pLannotate feature annotations shown in this document.]
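Description:
rGH-PAL is a mammalian-expression reporter plasmid built on the Stagia3 backbone. It carries a very short (23 bp) insert of the same name, cloned between XhoI and EcoRI sites that both remain intact. The associated study examined thyroid response element activity during retinal development, which suggests that the insert is a candidate thyroid hormone response element placed upstream of the reporter cassette to test its regulatory activity. The record does not spell out the element's nature, and it lists the insert species as chicken. No promoter is annotated between the cloning region and the reporter, so the feature table does not identify which basal promoter, if any, the element acts through.

The reporter unit is bicistronic. An EGFP coding sequence is followed by an EMCV IRES and an alkaline phosphatase sequence annotated as a fragment of human placental SEAP, so a single transcript can give both fluorescent and enzymatic or histochemical readouts. Transcription ends at a rabbit β-globin polyadenylation signal, preceded by a short β-globin-derived fragment. Upstream of the cassette, a synthetic poly(A) signal and the human α2-globin RNA polymerase II pause site act as insulators against read-through from the plasmid backbone, keeping background low so that reporter output reflects the inserted element.

The backbone also contains an SV40 origin with a promoter fragment and an SV40 poly(A) signal, along with remnants of the lac promoter/operator region. In E. coli the plasmid replicates from a high-copy ColE1/pUC-type origin and is selected with ampicillin through the AmpR β-lactamase gene and its native promoter. The annotated sequence of 6,626 nt is consistent with the stated backbone size plus the small insert.
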