Addgene plasmid #32616: rGH-PAL
Depositing lab: Connie Cepko. Depositing organization: Harvard Medical School. Publication: Analysis of thyroid response element activity during retinal development. Billings NA, Emerson MM, Cepko CL. PLoS One. 2010 . 5(10):e13739. 10.1371/journal.pone.0013739 PubMed 21060789.
Backbone
  Vector backbone: Stagia3
  Backbone manufacturer: Mark Emerson
  Backbone size w/o insert (bp): 6610
  Vector type: Mammalian Expression
Growth in bacteria
  Bacterial resistance: Ampicillin, 100 μg/mL
  Growth temperature: 37°C
  Growth strain: DH5alpha
  Copy number: Unknown
Gene/Insert
  Gene/Insert name: rGH-PAL
  Species: G. gallus (chicken)
  Insert size (bp): 23
  Cloning method: Restriction Enzyme; 5′ cloning site XhoI (not destroyed); 3′ cloning site EcoRI (not destroyed)
  Sequencing primers: 5′ GTTCCGCGCACATTTCCCCG
Terms and licenses: Academic/Nonprofit Terms; Industry Terms: Not Available to Industry
How to cite: rGH-PAL was a gift from Connie Cepko (Addgene plasmid # 32616 ; http://n2t.net/addgene:32616 ; RRID:Addgene_32616)
