>Addgene plasmid #32616 | rGH-PAL | addgene partial sequence | sequence record 55971 | EGFP-N 5'-CGTCGCCGTCCAGCTCGACCAG-3'
TTGCTCACCATGGTGGCGACCGGTGCGCGCATAAAGCGCCTCGCAAATCGCGTCCGACGGGCAACTAACG
GCTCCGGTCAAGCTTCCATTATATAGAATTCGAAGCTGGTGAGGTCATGACCTCACTCGAGCAATTGGTC
GACTATCGATAGAGAAATGTTCTGGCACCTGCACTTGCACTGGGGACAGCCTATTTTGCTAGTTTGTTTT
GTTTCGTTTTGTTTTGATGGAGAGCGTATGTTAGTACTATCGATTCACACAAAAAACCAACACACAGATG
TAATGAAAATAAAGATATTTTATTGCGGCCGCTCCAAGTACCTCCCGTACCTTAATATTACTTCTCGACC
CAGGTGGCACTTTTCGGGGAAATGTGCGCGGAACCCCTATTTGTTTATTTTTCTAAATACATTCAAATAT
GTATCCGCTCATGAGACAATAACCCTGATAAATGCTTCAATAATATTGAAAAAGGAAGAGTATGAGTATT
CAACATTTCCGTGTCGCCCTTATTCCCTTTTTTGCGGCATTTTGCCTTCCTGTTTTTGCTCACCCAGAAA
CGCTGGTGAAAGTAAAAGATGCTGAAGATCAGTTGGGTGCACGAGTGGGTTACATCGAACTGGATCTCAA
CAGCGGTAAGATCCTTGAGAGTTTTCGCCCCGAAGAACGTTTTCCAATGATGAGCACTTTTAAAGTTCTG
CTATGTGGCGCGGTATTATCCCGTATTGACGCCGGGCAAGAGCAACTCGGTCGCCGCATACACTATTCTC
AGAATGACTTGGTTGAGTACTCACCAGTCACAGAAAAGCATCTTACGGATGGCATGACAGTAAGAGAATT
ATGCAGTGCTGCCATAACCATGAGTGATAACACTGCGGCCAACTTACTTCTGACAACGATCGGAGGACCG
A
