>Addgene plasmid #32616 | rGH-PAL | addgene partial sequence | sequence record 56475 | IRES-F 5'-TGGCTCTCCTCAAGCGTATT-3'
CTGATCTGGGGCCTCGGTGCACATGCTTTACATGTGTTTAGTCGAGGTTAAAAAAACGTCTAGGCCCCCC
GAACCACGGGGACGTGGTTTTCCTTTGAAAAACACGATGATAATATGGGGTCGAGGCTGCTGCTGCTGCT
GCTGCTGGGCCTGAGGCTACAGCTCTCCCTGGGCATCATCCCAGTTGAGGAGGAGAACCCGGACTTCTGG
AACCGCGAGGCAGCCGAGGCCCTGGGTGCCGCCAAGAAGCTGCAGCCTGCACAGACAGCCGCCAAGAACC
TCATCATCTTCCTGGGCGATGGGATGGGGGTGTCTACGGTGACAGCTGCCAGGATCCTAAAAGGGCAGAA
GAAGGACAAACTGGGGCCTGAGATACCCCTGGCCATGGACCGCTTCCCATATGTGGCTCTGTCCAAGACA
TACAATGTAGACAAACATGTGCCAGACAGTGGAGCCACAGCCACGGCCTACCTGTGCGGGGTCAAGGGCA
ACTTCCAGACCATTGGCTTGAGTGCAGCCGCCCGCTTTAACCAGTGCAACACGACACGCGGCAACGAGGT
CATCTCCGTGATGAATCGGGCCAAGAAAGCAGGGAAGTCAGTGGGAGTGGTAACCACCACACGAGTGCAG
CACGCCTCGCCAGCCGGCACCTACGCCCACACGGTGAACCGCAACTGGTACTCGGACGCCGACGTGCCTG
CCTCGGCCCGCCAGGAGGGGTGCCAGGACATCGCTACGCAGCTCATCTCCAACATGGACATTGACGTGAT
CCTAGGTGGAGGCCGAAAGTACATGTTTCGCATGGGAACCCCAGACCCTGAGTACCCAGATGACTA
